Addgene plasmid #98572: pRSETa-mEos4b-V69T
Purpose: photoconvertible fluorescent protein mEos4b-V69T in pRSetA plasmid, photoconvertible by primed conversion mechanism, bacterial overexpression
Depositing lab: Ulrike Endesfelder. Depositing organization: Max Planck Institute for Terrestrial Microbiology. Publication: A general mechanism of photoconversion of green-to-red fluorescent proteins based on blue and infrared light reduces phototoxicity in live-cell single-molecule imaging. Turkowyd B, Balinovic A, Virant D, Golz Carnero HG, Caldana F, Endesfelder M, Bourgeois D, Endesfelder U. Angew Chem Int Ed Engl. 2017 Jun 2. doi: 10.1002/anie.201702870. PubMed 28574633.
Backbone
  Vector backbone: pRsetA
  Vector type: Bacterial Expression
Growth in bacteria
  Bacterial resistance: Ampicillin, 100 μg/mL
  Growth temperature: 37°C
  Growth strain: DH5alpha
  Copy number: High Copy
Gene/Insert
  Gene/Insert name: mEos4b-V69T
  Promoter: T7
  Tag / fusion protein: 6xHis (N terminal on insert)
  Cloning method: Ligation Independent Cloning
  Sequencing primers: 5′ T7 term (GCTAGTTATTGCTCAGCGG); 3′ T7 (TAATACGACTCACTATAGGG)
Resource information
  A portion of this plasmid was derived from a plasmid made by: pRSETa_ mEos4b (Plasmid #51073)
Terms and licenses: Academic/Nonprofit Terms; Industry Terms: Not Available to Industry
Depositor comments: mEos4b-V69T is named and aligned in reference to the Dendra2 fluorescent protein sequence. The mutation in the mEos4b reference is at position 70. However, to avoid confusion, we named this protein in alignment with Dendra2 (see Fig. S1a, 10.1002/anie.201702870).
How to cite: pRSETa-mEos4b-V69T was a gift from Ulrike Endesfelder (Addgene plasmid # 98572 ; http://n2t.net/addgene:98572 ; RRID:Addgene_98572)
