[The description below was written by a language model from this plasmid's Addgene catalogue record and pLannotate feature annotations shown in this document.]
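Description:
pRSETa-mEos4b-V69T is a small (about 3.6 kb) bacterial expression plasmid built on the pRSET A backbone for overproducing a point mutant of the green-to-red photoconvertible fluorescent protein mEos4b in E. coli. It is maintained at high copy number through a ColE1/pUC-type origin and selected with ampicillin via the β-lactamase gene and its own promoter. An f1 phage origin is also present, which in principle allows single-stranded DNA production. Short annotated fragments of lacZα, lacI and a gene 10B-derived solubility tag appear to be backbone remnants rather than functional elements.

The expression cassette is driven by the bacteriophage T7 promoter, so it needs a host that supplies T7 RNA polymerase, and it is closed by the T7 terminator. Translation starts from the strong T7 gene 10 ribosome binding site and runs through the standard pRSET N-terminal leader: a 6xHis tag (picked up by the annotation as a fragment of a composite tag), the T7 gene 10 leader peptide, and the Xpress epitope with its enterokinase cleavage site. This is followed by the mEos4b coding sequence. The His tag allows metal-affinity purification, and the enterokinase site offers a way to remove the leader.

The V69T substitution makes the protein photoconvertible by primed conversion, a mechanism that uses blue plus infrared light and is reported to reduce phototoxicity in live-cell single-molecule imaging. The mutation is numbered by alignment to Dendra2 and corresponds to position 70 in mEos4b's own numbering. The plasmid was derived from an earlier pRSETa mEos4b construct and is meant for bacterial overexpression of the variant.
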