Features (pLannotate 1.2.2; 14 found; start..end, strand, type, name):
     19..37      +  promoter       T7 promoter: promoter for bacteriophage T7 RNA polymerase
     69..91      +  RBS            RBS: efficient ribosome binding site from bacteriophage T7 gene 10 (Olins and Rangwala, 1989)
    111..131     +  CDS            capTEV™ (fragment): composite tag for in vivo biotinylation, TEV protease cleavage, and 6xHis tagging
    132..164     +  CDS            T7 tag (gene 10 leader): leader peptide from bacteriophage T7 gene 10 promotes efficient translation in E. coli
    168..191     +  CDS            Xpress™ tag: Xpress™ epitope tag, including an enterokinase recognition and cleavage site
    207..890     +  CDS            mEos4b: fixation-resistant truly monomeric green-to-red photoswitchable fluorescent protein (Paez-Segala et al., 2015) derived from mEos2
    910..959     +  CDS            SET1 (fragment): solubility-enhancement tag derived from T7 phage gene 10B
    967..1014    +  terminator     T7 terminator: transcription terminator for bacteriophage T7 RNA polymerase
   1040..1106    +  CDS            lacZα (fragment): LacZα fragment of β-galactosidase; lacZ fragment
   1111..1539    +  rep_origin     f1 ori (sequence partly withheld): f1 bacteriophage origin of replication; arrow indicates direction of (+) strand synthesis
   1592..1696    +  promoter       AmpR promoter: bla
   1697..2557    +  CDS            AmpR: β-lactamase; bla; confers resistance to ampicillin, carbenicillin, and related antibiotics
   2728..3316    +  rep_origin     ori: high-copy-number ColE1/pMB1/pBR322/pUC origin of replication
   3499..3552    +  CDS            lacI (fragment): lac repressor; lacI; The lac repressor binds to the lac operator to inhibit transcription in E. coli. This inhibition can be relieved by adding lactose or isopropyl-β-D-thiogalactopyranoside (IPTG).
>Addgene plasmid #98572 | pRSETa-mEos4b-V69T | addgene full sequence | sequence record 203403 | Addgene NGS Result
ATCTCGATCCCGCGAAATTAATACGACTCACTATAGGGAGACCACAACGGTTTCCCTCTAGAAATAATTT
TGTTTAACTTTAAGAAGGAGATATACATATGCGGGGTTCTCATCATCATCATCATCATGGTATGGCTAGC
ATGACTGGTGGACAGCAAATGGGTCGGGATCTGTACGACGATGACGATAAGGATCGATGGGGATCCATGG
TGAGTGCGATTAAGCCAGACATGAGGATCAAACTCCGTATGGAAGGCAACGTAAACGGGCACCACTTTGT
GATCGACGGAGATGGTACAGGCAAGCCTTATGAGGGAAAACAGACCATGGATCTTGAAGTCAAAGAGGGC
GGACCTCTGCCTTTTGCCTTTGATATCCTGACCACTGCATTCCATTACGGCAACAGGGTATTCACGAAAT
ATCCAGACAACATACAAGACTATTTTAAGCAGTCGTTTCCTAAGGGGTATTCGTGGGAACGAAGCTTGAC
TTTCGAAGACGGGGGCATTTGCAATGCCAGAAACGACATAACAATGGAAGGGGACACTTTCTATAATAAA
GTTCGATTTTATGGTACCAACTTTCCCGCCAATGGTCCAGTTATGCAGAAGAAGACGCTGAAATGGGAGC
CCTCCACTGAGAAAATGTATGTGCGTGATGGAGTGCTGACGGGTGATATTGAGATGGCTTTGTTGCTTGA
AGGAAATGCCCATTACCGATGTGACTTCAGAACTACTTACAAAGCTAAGGAGAAGGGTGTCAAGTTACCA
GGCGCCCACTTTGTGGACCACGCCATTGAGATTTTAAGCCATGACAAAGATTACAACAAGGTTAAGCTGT
ATGAGCATGCTGTTGCTCATTCTGGATTGCCTGACAATGCCAGACGATAAGAATTCGAAGCTTGATCCGG
CTGCTAACAAAGCCCGAAAGGAAGCTGAGTTGGCTGCTGCCACCGCTGAGCAATAACTAGCATAACCCCT
TGGGGCCTCTAAACGGGTCTTGAGGGGTTTTTTGCTGAAAGGAGGAACTATATCCGGATCTGGCGTAATA
GCGAAGAGGCCCGCACCGATCGCCCTTCCCAACAGTTGCGCAGCCTGAATGGCGAATGGG
[124 nt withheld, positions 1111-1234]
C
[91 nt withheld, positions 1236-1326]
A
[49 nt withheld, positions 1328-1376]
CCTTTGACGTTGGAGTCCACGTTCTTT
[37 nt withheld, positions 1404-1440]
ACCCTATCTCGGTCTATTCTTTTGATTTATAAGGGATTTTGCCGATTTCGGCCTATTGGTTAAAAAATGA
GCTGATTTAACAAAAATTTAACGCGAATTTTAACAAAATATTAACGCTTACAATTTAGGTGGCACTTTTC
GGGGAAATGTGCGCGGAACCCCTATTTGTTTATTTTTCTAAATACATTCAAATATGTATCCGCTCATGAG
ACAATAACCCTGATAAATGCTTCAATAATATTGAAAAAGGAAGAGTATGAGTATTCAACATTTCCGTGTC
GCCCTTATTCCCTTTTTTGCGGCATTTTGCCTTCCTGTTTTTGCTCACCCAGAAACGCTGGTGAAAGTAA
AAGATGCTGAAGATCAGTTGGGTGCACGAGTGGGTTACATCGAACTGGATCTCAACAGCGGTAAGATCCT
TGAGAGTTTTCGCCCCGAAGAACGTTTTCCAATGATGAGCACTTTTAAAGTTCTGCTATGTGGCGCGGTA
TTATCCCGTATTGACGCCGGGCAAGAGCAACTCGGTCGCCGCATACACTATTCTCAGAATGACTTGGTTG
AGTACTCACCAGTCACAGAAAAGCATCTTACGGATGGCATGACAGTAAGAGAATTATGCAGTGCTGCCAT
AACCATGAGTGATAACACTGCGGCCAACTTACTTCTGACAACGATCGGAGGACCGAAGGAGCTAACCGCT
TTTTTGCACAACATGGGGGATCATGTAACTCGCCTTGATCGTTGGGAACCGGAGCTGAATGAAGCCATAC
CAAACGACGAGCGTGACACCACGATGCCTGTAGCAATGGCAACAACGTTGCGCAAACTATTAACTGGCGA
ACTACTTACTCTAGCTTCCCGGCAACAATTAATAGACTGGATGGAGGCGGATAAAGTTGCAGGACCACTT
CTGCGCTCGGCCCTTCCGGCTGGCTGGTTTATTGCTGATAAATCTGGAGCCGGTGAGCGTGGGTCTCGCG
GTATCATTGCAGCACTGGGGCCAGATGGTAAGCCCTCCCGTATCGTAGTTATCTACACGACGGGGAGTCA
GGCAACTATGGATGAACGAAATAGACAGATCGCTGAGATAGGTGCCTCACTGATTAAGCATTGGTAACTG
TCAGACCAAGTTTACTCATATATACTTTAGATTGATTTAAAACTTCATTTTTAATTTAAAAGGATCTAGG
TGAAGATCCTTTTTGATAATCTCATGACCAAAATCCCTTAACGTGAGTTTTCGTTCCACTGAGCGTCAGA
CCCCGTAGAAAAGATCAAAGGATCTTCTTGAGATCCTTTTTTTCTGCGCGTAATCTGCTGCTTGCAAACA
AAAAAACCACCGCTACCAGCGGTGGTTTGTTTGCCGGATCAAGAGCTACCAACTCTTTTTCCGAAGGTAA
CTGGCTTCAGCAGAGCGCAGATACCAAATACTGTTCTTCTAGTGTAGCCGTAGTTAGGCCACCACTTCAA
GAACTCTGTAGCACCGCCTACATACCTCGCTCTGCTAATCCTGTTACCAGTGGCTGCTGCCAGTGGCGAT
AAGTCGTGTCTTACCGGGTTGGACTCAAGACGATAGTTACCGGATAAGGCGCAGCGGTCGGGCTGAACGG
GGGGTTCGTGCACACAGCCCAGCTTGGAGCGAACGACCTACACCGAACTGAGATACCTACAGCGTGAGCT
ATGAGAAAGCGCCACGCTTCCCGAAGGGAGAAAGGCGGACAGGTATCCGGTAAGCGGCAGGGTCGGAACA
GGAGAGCGCACGAGGGAGCTTCCAGGGGGAAACGCCTGGTATCTTTATAGTCCTGTCGGGTTTCGCCACC
TCTGACTTGAGCGTCGATTTTTGTGATGCTCGTCAGGGGGGCGGAGCCTATGGAAAAACGCCAGCAACGC
GGCCTTTTTACGGTTCCTGGCCTTTTGCTGGCCTTTTGCTCACATGTTCTTTCCTGCGTTATCCCCTGAT
TCTGTGGATAACCGTATTACCGCCTTTGAGTGAGCTGATACCGCTCGCCGCAGCCGAACGACCGAGCGCA
GCGAGTCAGTGAGCGAGGAAGCGGAAGAGCGCCCAATACGCAAACCGCCTCTCCCCGCGCGTTGGCCGAT
TCATTAATGCAGG
