>Addgene plasmid #98572 | pRSETa-mEos4b-V69T | depositor partial sequence | sequence record 180503 | pRSETa-mEos4b-V69T sequence 684 bps
ATGGTGAGTGCGATTAAGCCAGACATGAGGATCAAACTCCGTATGGAAGGCAACGTAAACGGGCACCACT
TTGTGATCGACGGAGATGGTACAGGCAAGCCTTATGAGGGAAAACAGACCATGGATCTTGAAGTCAAAGA
GGGCGGACCTCTGCCTTTTGCCTTTGATATCCTGACCACTGCATTCCATTACGGCAACAGGGTATTCACG
AAATATCCAGACAACATACAAGACTATTTTAAGCAGTCGTTTCCTAAGGGGTATTCGTGGGAACGAAGCT
TGACTTTCGAAGACGGGGGCATTTGCAATGCCAGAAACGACATAACAATGGAAGGGGACACTTTCTATAA
TAAAGTTCGATTTTATGGTACCAACTTTCCCGCCAATGGTCCAGTTATGCAGAAGAAGACGCTGAAATGG
GAGCCCTCCACTGAGAAAATGTATGTGCGTGATGGAGTGCTGACGGGTGATATTGAGATGGCTTTGTTGC
TTGAAGGAAATGCCCATTACCGATGTGACTTCAGAACTACTTACAAAGCTAAGGAGAAGGGTGTCAAGTT
ACCAGGCGCCCACTTTGTGGACCACGCCATTGAGATTTTAAGCCATGACAAAGATTACAACAAGGTTAAG
CTGTATGAGCATGCTGTTGCTCATTCTGGATTGCCTGACAATGCCAGACGATAA
